>Addgene plasmid #159036 | pMSR:MSMEG_0007:Dendra | addgene full sequence | sequence record 315466 | Addgene NGS Result
TGATAGAGTTTGTCCTCCCTATCAGTGATAGATAGGCTTAAGGAGTAATACGACTCACTATAGGGAGAAG
GAGGCCATTATGAGTTCACCCAACGAGCCGGGATACCCGCGCGCGGGGGACCGGCCGGGCGCCACCAACG
GCACGGGTCCGGGCGGCGACAGCGGAGCCCTCAGCAGCAACTCGACGCGGGCCACGGGGCACATCACCGA
TTCCGGTGACGTGCCCCCGTGGCAGCGCGGGGTCTCCCGCACCGCTCAGCAACCTGGTCAGCCGCTCGGC
GACACCGAGCAGCAGCCCCGTCCCGCGCCGAGGCCCGAGCCCCGCGAGACCCGCCAGGAGCCGCGGCCTG
AACATCGCACCGAGGCCTACGCGAGCGAGTTGCCGGACCTCTCGGGTCCGGTCCCCCGCTCACCGCAGCG
CAAGACCGGGGCCGACGCGCCCCGGGCATCGGCGCCCACCACCCGCATCCAGGTGGCCAACCGGCCGCAG
CCGTCGGGACCGGTGCGCGCCAGCATGCAGATCCGCCGAGTGGATCCGTGGACCGTGCTGAAGGTCTCAC
TGGTGCTCTCGGTCGTGCTGTTCTTCGTATGGATGATCGCCGTGGCGTTCCTGTACTTGGTGCTCGGCGG
CATGGGCGTGTGGAGCAAGCTCAACAGCAATGTCGGCGACCTGCTGACGAGCGCGAGCGGCAGTTCGGGC
GGTGAGCTGGTCTCCAGCGGCACGATCTTCGGCGGCGCGGCCCTCATCGGCCTGGTCAACATCGTGGTTC
TCAGCGCGATGGCGACGGTCGGCGCGTTCATCTACAACCTCACGACAGATCTCGTCGGGGGTATCGAAGT
GACGTTGGCGGATCGGAAAGCTTGGTGCGGCCGCGGGCAACACGCCTGGCATCAATCTGATCAAGGAGGA
CATGCGTGTCAAGGTGCATATGGAGGGCAACGTGAACGGTCACGCCTTCGTGATCGAGGGGGAGGGTAAG
GGTAAGCCTTACGAAGGGACCCAGACCGCCAACCTCACCGTCAAGGAGGGCGCCCCTCTCCCATTCTCGT
ACGATATCCTCACTACCGCGGTGCATTACGGGAACCGCGTGTTCACCAAGTACCCCGAGGATATCCCTGA
CTACTTCAAGCAGAGCTTCCCGGAGGGATACTCCTGGGAGCGGACGATGACCTTCGAAGACAAGGGTATC
TGTACGATCCGCAGCGACATCTCGCTGGAAGGGGACTGTTTCTTCCAGAACGTCCGTTTCAAGGGGACCA
ACTTTCCGCCGAACGGCCCGGTCATGCAGAAGAAGACCCTCAAGTGGGAGCCGAGCACGGAGAAGCTGCA
CGTTCGGGACGGCCTCCTGGTCGGCAACATCAACATGGCGCTGCTGCTGGAAGGCGGCGGCCACTACCTA
TGCGACTTCAAGACCACGTACAAAGCGAAGAAGGTCGTCCAGCTGCCCGACGCGCACTTCGTGGACCACC
GCATCGAAATCCTGGGGAACGATTCGGACTACAACAAGGTCAAGTTGTACGAGCACGCTGTGGCACGCTA
TAGCCCGCTCCCGTCGCAGGTCTGGTTCGAAGGCGGCGGCGGGGAGAACCTGTATTTCCAGGACTACAAG
GACGACGACGACAAGTGATTTAAATAACCCCTTGGGGCCTCTAAACGGGTCTTGAGGGGTTTTTTGTTAA
CTAGCGTACGATCGAATTCCTGCAGCTCACGGTAACTGATGCCGTATTTGCAGTACCAGCGTACGGCCCA
CAGAATGATGTCACGCTGAAAATGCCGGCCTTTGAATGGGTTCATGTGCAGCTCCATCAGCAAAAGGGGA
TGATAAGTTTATCACCACCGACTATTTGCAACAGTGCCGTTGATCGTGCTATGATCGACTGATGTCATCA
GCGGTGGAGTGCAATGTCGTGCAATACGAATGGCGAAAAGCCGAGCTCATCGGTCAGCTTCTCAACCTTG
GGGTTACCCCCGGCGGTGTGCTGCTGGTCCACAGCTCCTTCCGTAGCGTCCGGCCCCTCGAAGATGGGCC
ACTTGGACTGATCGAGGCCCTGCGTGCTACGCTGGGTCCGGGAGGGACGCTCGTCATGCCCTCGTGGTCA
GGTCTGGACGACGAGCCGTTCGATCCTGCCACGTCGCCCGTTACACCGGACCTTGGAGTTGTCTCTGACA
CATTCTGGCGCCTGCCAAATGTAAAGCGCAGCGCCCATCCATTTGCCTTTGCGGCAGCGGGGCCACAGGC
AGAGCAGATCATCTCTGATCCATTGCCCCTGCCACCTTACTCGCCTGCAAGCCCGGTCGCCCGTGTCCAT
GAACTCGATGGGCAGGTACTTCTCCTCGGCGTGGGACACGATGCCAACACGACGCTGCATCTTGCCGAGT
TGATGGCAAAGGTTCCCTATGGGGTGCCGAGACACTGCACCATTCTTCAGGATGGCAAGTTGGTACGCGT
CGATTATCTCGAGAATGACCACTGCTGTGAGCGCTTTGCCTTGGCGGACAGGTGGCTCAAGGAGAAGAGC
CTTCAGAAGGAAGGTCCAGTCGGTCATGCCTTTGCTCGGTTGATCCGCTCCCGCGACATTGTGGCGACAG
CCCTGGGTCAACTGGGCCGAGATCCGTTGATCTTCCTGCATCCGCCAGAGGCGGGATGCGAAGAATGCGA
TGCCGCTCGCCAGTCGATTGGCTGAGCTCATGAGCGGAGAACGAGATGACGTTGGAGGGGCAAGGTCGCG
CTGATTGCTGGGGCAACACGGGGGATCCACTAGTTCCATGAGCGTCAGACCCCGTAGAAAAGATCAAAGG
ATCTTCTTGAGATCCTTTTTTTCTGCGCGTAATCTGCTGCTTGCAAACAAAAAAACCACCGCTACCAGCG
GTGGTTTGTTTGCCGGATCAAGAGCTACCAACTCTTTTTCCGAAGGTAACTGGCTTCAGCAGAGCGCAGA
TACCAAATACTGTCCTTCTAGTGTAGCCGTAGTTAGGCCACCACTTCAAGAACTCTGTAGCACCGCCTAC
ATACCTCGCTCTGCTAATCCTGTTACCAGTGGCTGCTGCCAGTGGCGATAAGTCGTGTCTTACCGGGTTG
GACTCAAGACGATAGTTACCGGATAAGGCGCAGCGGTCGGGCTGAACGGGGGGTTCGTGCACACAGCCCA
GCTTGGAGCGAACGACCTACACCGAACTGAGATACCTACAGCGTGAGCTATGAGAAAGCGCCACGCTTCC
CGAGGGGAGAAAGGCGGACAGGTATCCGGTAAGCGGCAGGGTCGGAACAGGAGAGCGCACGAGGGAGCTT
CCAGGGGGAAACGCCTGGTATCTTTATAGTCCTGTCGGGTTTCGCCACCTCTGACTTGAGCGTCGATTTT
TGTGATGCTCGTCAGGGGGGCGGAGCCTATGGAAAAACGCCAGCAACGCGGCCTTTTTACGGTTCCTGGC
CTTTTGCTGGCCTTTTGCTCACATGTTCTTTCCTGCGTTATCCCCTGATTCTGTGGATAACCGTATTACC
GCCTTTGAGTGAGCTGATACCGCTCGCCGCAGCCGAACGACCGAGCGCAACGCGTGCGGCCGCGGTACCC
GGGGATCCTCTAGAGTCGACCACCAAGGGCACCATCTCTGCTTGGGCCACCCCGTTGGCCGCAGCCAGCT
CGCTGAGAGCCGTGAACGACAGGGCGAACGCCAGCCCGCCGACGGCGAGGGTTCCGACCGCTGCAACTCC
CGGTGCAACCTTGTCCCGGTCTATTCTCTTCACTGCACCAGCTCCAATCTGGTGTGAATGCCCCTCGTCT
GTTCGCGCAGGCGGGGGGCTCTATTCGTTTGTCAGCATCGAAAGTAGCCAGATCAGGGATGCGTTGCAAC
CGCGTATGCCCAGGTCAGAAGAGTCGCACAAGAGTTGCAGACCCCTGGAAAGAAAAATGGCCAGAGGGCG
AAAACACCCTCTGACCAGCGGAGCGGGCGACGGGAATCGAACCCGCGTAGCTAGTTTGGAAGAATGGGTG
TCTGCCGACCACATATGGGCCGGTCAAGATAGGTTTTTACCCCCTCTCGGCTGCATCCTCTAAGTGGAAA
GAAATTGCAGGTCGTAGAAGCGCGTTGAAGCCTGAGAGTTGCACAGGAGTTGCAACCCGGTAGCCTTGTT
CACGACGAGAGGAGACCTAGTTGGCACGTCGCGGATGGGGATCGCTGAAGACTCAGCGCAGCGGGAGGAT
CCAAGCCTCATACGTCAACCCGCAGGACGGTGTGAGGTACTACGCGCTGCAGACCTACGACAACAAGATG
GACGCCGAAGCCTGGCTCGCGGGCGAGAAGCGGCTCATCGAGATGGAGACCTGGACCCCTCCACAGGACC
GGGCGAAGAAGGCAGCCGCCAGCGCCATCACGCTGGAGGAGTACACCCGGAAGTGGCTCGTGGAGCGCGA
CCTCGCAGACGGCACCAGGGATCTGTACAGCGGGCACGCGGAGCGCCGCATCTACCCGGTGCTAGGTGAA
GTGGCGGTCACAGAGATGACGCCAGCTCTGGTGCGTGCGTGGTGGGCCGGGATGGGTAGGAAGCACCCGA
CTGCCCGCCGGCATGCCTACAACGTCCTCCGGGCGGTGATGAACACAGCGGTCGAGGACAAGCTGATCGC
AGAGAACCCGTGCCGGATCGAGCAGAAGGCAGCCGATGAGCGCGACGTAGAGGCGCTGACGCCTGAGGAG
CTGGACATCGTCGCCGCTGAGATCTTCGAGCACTACCGGATCGCGGCATACATCCTGGCGTGGACGAGCC
TCCGGTTCGGAGAGCTGATCGAGCTTCGCCGCAAGGACATCGTGGACGACGGCATGACGATGAAGCTCCG
GGTGCGCCGTGGCGCTTCCCGCGTGGGGAACAAGATCGTCGTTGGCAACGCCAAGACCGTCCGGTCGAAG
CGTCCTGTGACGGTTCCGCCTCACGTCGCGGAGATGATCCGAGCGCACATGAAGGACCGTACGAAGATGA
ACAAGGGCCCCGAGGCATTCCTGGTGACCACGACGCAGGGCAACCGGCTGTCGAAGTCCGCGTTCACCAA
GTCGCTGAAGCGTGGCTACGCCAAGATCGGTCGGCCGGAACTCCGCATCCACGACCTCCGCGCTGTCGGC
GCTACGTTCGCCGCTCAGGCAGGTGCGACGACCAAGGAGCTGATGGCCCGTCTCGGTCACACGACTCCTA
GGATGGCGATGAAGTACCAGATGGCGTCTGAGGCCCGCGACGAGGCTATCGCTGAGGCGATGTCCAAGCT
GGCCAAGACCTCCTGAAACGCAAAAAGCCCCCCTCCCAAGGACACTGAGTCCTAAAGAGGGGGGTTTCTT
GTCAGTACGCGAAGAACCACGCCTGGCCGCGAGCGCCAGCACCGCCGCTCTGTGCGGAGACCTGGGCACC
AGCCCCGCCGCCGCCAGGAGCATTGCCGTTCCCGCCAGAAATCTAGACGGTGACCACAACGCGCCCGCTT
TGATCGGGGACGTCGAAATATTGGATCGTCGGCACCGTCACGGCCGTGGGAGGCGGCACGATCCGCGACG
TGATGATCGGCCGCATCCCCACGGTGCTGCGCAGTGAGCTCTACGCCATCCCGGCGTTGATCTGTGCGTT
CGCACGCACAGGCCCGGTGTGAGAAGGGTCTCTGACGAGCGGGAGAACTCCCTATCAG
Features (pLannotate 1.2.2; 14 found; start..end, strand, type, name):
     15..32      +  promoter       tight TRE promoter (fragment): Tet-responsive promoter PTight, consisting of seven tet operator sequences followed by the minimal CMV promoter
     46..64      +  promoter       T7 promoter: promoter for bacteriophage T7 RNA polymerase
     80..856     +  CDS            Y007_MYCTU (fragment): Experimental evidence at protein level: Swiss-Prot protein existence level 1. From Mycobacterium tuberculosis (strain ATCC 25618 / H37Rv).
    879..1565    +  CDS            Dendra2: Dendra2 is a photoconvertible green fluorescent protein published in 2006, derived from Dendronephthya sp.. It has high acid sensitivity.
   1605..1625    +  CDS            FLAG (fragment): FLAG® epitope tag, followed by an enterokinase cleavage site
   1634..1676    +  terminator     T7 terminator (fragment): transcription terminator for bacteriophage T7 RNA polymerase
   1882..2682    +  CDS            ApmR: aminoglycoside 3-N-acetyltransferase type IV ; aac(3)IV; confers resistance to apramycin (Paget and Davies, 1996)
   2749..2766    -  misc_feature   MCS (fragment): pBluescript multiple cloning site
   2807..3395    +  rep_origin     ori: high-copy-number ColE1/pMB1/pBR322/pUC origin of replication
   3563..3591    +  misc_feature   MCS (fragment): pUC18/19 multiple cloning site
   4151..5263    +  CDS            33: VINT_BPML5 - Also known as int. Protein inferred from homology: Swiss-Prot protein existence level 3. Integrase is necessary for integration of the phage into the host genome by site-specific recombination. From Mycobacterium phage L5 (Mycobacteriophage L5).
   5325..5429    -  CDS            32 (fragment): VG32_BPML5 - Protein predicted: Swiss-Prot protein existence level 4. From Mycobacterium phage L5 (Mycobacteriophage L5).
   5485..5589    +  CDS            Y4104_STRCO (fragment): Protein inferred from homology: Swiss-Prot protein existence level 3. From Streptomyces coelicolor (strain ATCC BAA-471 / A3(2) / M145).
   5647..8       +  promoter       tight TRE promoter (fragment) (across the origin): Tet-responsive promoter PTight, consisting of seven tet operator sequences followed by the minimal CMV promoter
