[The description below was written by a language model from this plasmid's Addgene catalogue record and pLannotate feature annotations shown in this document.]
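Description:
pMSR:MSMEG_0007:Dendra is a 5.7 kb shuttle-type bacterial expression plasmid built on the pMSR:Dendra backbone and catalogued as both a bacterial expression vector and an integrating mycobacterial expression vector that uses the L5 attachment system. In E. coli it replicates from a high-copy ColE1/pUC-type origin and is selected with apramycin through the aac(3)IV acetyltransferase gene. No mycobacterial plasmid origin is annotated. Instead the plasmid carries the mycobacteriophage L5 integrase gene, flanked by a fragment of the neighbouring L5 gene 32. The integrase catalyses site-specific recombination into the host chromosome, giving stable single-copy maintenance in mycobacteria.

The insert is the Mycobacterium smegmatis open reading frame MSMEG_0007, which the annotation software matched by homology to the M. tuberculosis protein Y007_MYCTU. It was introduced by ligation-independent cloning and is fused at its C terminus, through a Gly-Ala linker, to the photoconvertible green-to-red fluorescent protein Dendra2, followed by a single FLAG epitope. A T7 terminator fragment lies downstream. The record names the promoter as pmycTetO, a tetracycline-operator-controlled mycobacterial promoter. The short "tight TRE" fragments called upstream of the insert most likely reflect its tet operator sites rather than a mammalian Tet-responsive promoter. A T7 promoter sits between these operators and the coding sequence, matching the stated purpose of T7-driven expression of the fusion in E. coli.

The plasmid belongs to a systematic mycobacterial gene resource. It appears intended for localisation or tracking of the tagged protein by fluorescence and for detection or purification via FLAG, though the record does not describe the function of MSMEG_0007.
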