Addgene plasmid #159036: pMSR:MSMEG_0007:Dendra
Purpose: T7 expression of C-term fluorescent fusion in E. coli
Depositing lab: Keith Derbyshire & Joseph Wade. Depositing organization: Wadsworth Center, New York State Department of Health. Publication: A Mycobacterial Systems Resource for the Research Community. Judd JA, Canestrari J, Clark R, Joseph A, Lapierre P, Lasek-Nesselquist E, Mir M, Palumbo M, Smith C, Stone M, Upadhyay A, Wirth SE, Dedrick RM, Meier CG, Russell DA, Dills A, Dove E, Kester J, Wolf ID, Zhu J, Rubin ER, Fortune S, Hatfull GF, Gray TA, Wade JT, Derbyshire KM. mBio. 2021 Mar 2;12(2). pii: mBio.02401-20. doi: 10.1128/mBio.02401-20. PubMed 33653882.
Backbone
  Vector backbone: pMSR:Dendra
  Vector type: Bacterial Expression ; Integrating Mycobacterial Expression Vector attL5
Growth in bacteria
  Bacterial resistance: Apramycin, 25 μg/mL
  Growth temperature: 37°C
  Growth strain: DH5alpha
  Copy number: High Copy
Gene/Insert
  Gene/Insert name: MSMEG_0007
  Species: M. smegmatis
  Promoter: pmycTetO
  Tag / fusion protein: Gly-Ala Linker/Dendra2/1x Flag Tag (C terminal on insert)
  Cloning method: Ligation Independent Cloning
  Sequencing primers: 5′ TGATAGAGTTTGTCCTCCCTATCAG; 3′ TCCATATGCACCTTGACACG
Terms and licenses: Academic/Nonprofit Terms; Industry Terms: Not Available to Industry
Depositor comments: NCBI reference sequence: CP000480.1. 5' cloning site: Ase1, destroyed during cloning. 3' cloning site: HindIII, not destroyed during cloning
How to cite: pMSR:MSMEG_0007:Dendra was a gift from Keith Derbyshire & Joseph Wade (Addgene plasmid # 159036 ; http://n2t.net/addgene:159036 ; RRID:Addgene_159036)
